Addgene plasmid #82335: pGAPTrap-mtagBFP2-IRESMuro
Purpose: Vector targeting the mtagBFP2 gene to the GAPDH locus of human cells. BFP is expressed from a 2A sequence at the C terminus of GAPDH. Puromycin resistance is encoded by the Muro gene.
Depositing lab: Ed Stanley. Depositing organization: Murdoch Children's Research Institute. Publication: GAPTrap: A Simple Expression System for Pluripotent Stem Cells and Their Derivatives. Kao T, Labonne T, Niclis JC, Chaurasia R, Lokmic Z, Qian E, Bruveris FF, Howden SE, Motazedian A, Schiesser JV, Costa M, Sourris K, Ng E, Anderson D, Giudice A, Farlie P, Cheung M, Lamande SR, Penington AJ, Parish CL, Thomson LH, Rafii A, Elliott DA, Elefanty AG, Stanley EG. Stem Cell Reports. 2016 Sep 1. pii: S2213-6711(16)30139-4. doi: 10.1016/j.stemcr.2016.07.015. PubMed 27594589.
Backbone
  Vector backbone: pGAPTrap
  Vector type: Mammalian Expression, Synthetic Biology
  Selectable markers: Puromycin
Growth in bacteria
  Bacterial resistance: Ampicillin, 100 μg/mL
  Growth temperature: 37°C
  Growth strain: NEB Stable
  Copy number: High Copy
Gene/Insert
  Gene/Insert name: mtagBFP2-IRESMuro
  Species: Synthetic
  Insert size (bp): 1942
  Cloning method: Restriction Enzyme; 5′ cloning site Asc1 (destroyed during cloning); 3′ cloning site Cla1 (not destroyed)
  Sequencing primers: 5′ caacagggtggtggacctcatg; 3′ cctcttcaaggggtctacatgg
Terms and licenses: Academic/Nonprofit Terms; Industry Terms: Not Available to Industry
How to cite: pGAPTrap-mtagBFP2-IRESMuro was a gift from Ed Stanley (Addgene plasmid # 82335 ; http://n2t.net/addgene:82335 ; RRID:Addgene_82335)
