[The description below was written by a language model from this plasmid's Addgene catalogue record and pLannotate feature annotations shown in this document.]
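Description:
pGAPTrap-mtagBFP2-IRESMuro is a 12.5 kb gene-targeting plasmid built on the pGAPTrap backbone and designed to knock a blue fluorescent reporter into the GAPDH locus of human cells, notably pluripotent stem cells and their differentiated derivatives. It is maintained in E. coli as a high-copy plasmid through a ColE1/pUC-type origin with ampicillin resistance (bla). The backbone also carries an f1 origin, lac promoter/lacZα remnants, and flanking T3 and T7 promoters typical of a phagemid cloning vector.

The payload sits between two stretches of human genomic DNA that serve as homology arms. The upstream arm is annotated with GAPDH coding matches running to the end of the gene. The downstream arm contains fragmentary hits to IFFO1 and repeat-like sequences, consistent with the region adjacent to GAPDH, and these annotations are not functional expression units. According to the record, mtagBFP2 is joined to the C terminus of GAPDH through a 2A sequence, so the targeted allele yields GAPDH and free BFP from one transcript. The annotation tool does not call the 2A element itself, but a short gap between the GAPDH fragment and the TagBFP-type coding sequence is where it would lie. Downstream, an EMCV IRES drives translation of the "Muro" gene, annotated as puromycin N-acetyltransferase, which gives puromycin selection in mammalian cells.

No mammalian promoter is annotated in the cassette, so expression of both BFP and the resistance marker appears to depend on capturing the endogenous GAPDH promoter. This should enrich for correctly targeted clones and gives stable constitutive reporter expression. The roughly 1.9 kb insert was cloned by restriction digestion, and the record does not specify any nuclease used to stimulate targeting.
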