Features (pLannotate 1.2.2; 21 found; start..end, strand, type, name):
     24..128     +  promoter       AmpR promoter: bla
    129..989     +  CDS            AmpR: β-lactamase; bla; confers resistance to ampicillin, carbenicillin, and related antibiotics
   1160..1748    +  rep_origin     ori: high-copy-number ColE1/pMB1/pBR322/pUC origin of replication
   1931..2023    +  CDS            lacI (fragment): lac repressor; lacI; The lac repressor binds to the lac operator to inhibit transcription in E. coli. This inhibition can be relieved by adding lactose or isopropyl-β-D-thiogalactopyranoside (IPTG).
   2036..2057    +  protein_bind   CAP binding site: CAP binding activates transcription in the presence of cAMP. E. coli catabolite activator protein
   2072..2102    +  promoter       lac promoter: promoter for the E. coli lac operon
   2106..2128    +  protein_bind   lac operator (fragment): The lac repressor binds to the lac operator to inhibit transcription in E. coli. This inhibition can be relieved by adding lactose or isopropyl-β-D-thiogalactopyranoside (IPTG). lac repressor encoded by lacI
   2171..2189    +  promoter       T3 promoter: promoter for bacteriophage T3 RNA polymerase
   3878..5383    +  CDS            G3P_JACOR: Experimental evidence at protein level: Swiss-Prot protein existence level 1. Has both glyceraldehyde-3-phosphate dehydrogenase and nitrosylase activities, thereby playing a role in glycolysis and nuclear functions, respectively. Glyceraldehyde-3-phosphate dehydrogenase is a key enzyme in glycolysis that catalyzes the first step of the pathway by converting D-glyceraldehyde 3-phosphate (G3P) into 3-phospho-D-glyceroyl phosphate (By similarity). Modulates the organization and assembly of the cytoskeleton. Facilitates the CHP1- dependent microtubule and membrane associations through its ability
   5479..5550    +  CDS            GAPDH (fragment): G3P_HUMAN - Also known as GAPD From Homo sapiens (Human).
   5635..6333    +  CDS            TagBFP: TagBFP is a basic (constitutively fluorescent) blue fluorescent protein published in 2008, derived from Entacmaea quadricolor. It is reported to be a very rapidly-maturing monomer with very low acid sensitivity.
   6353..6939    +  misc_feature   IRES2: internal ribosome entry site (IRES) of the encephalomyocarditis virus (EMCV)
   6958..7554    +  CDS            pac: PUAC_STRAD - Protein predicted: Swiss-Prot protein existence level 4. Detoxification of puromycin. From Streptomyces alboniger.
   8580..8831    -  CDS            GVQW1 (fragment): GVQW1_HUMAN - Also known as TIGD1L2. Experimental evidence at transcript level: Swiss-Prot protein existence level 2. From Homo sapiens (Human).
   9879..9983    -  CDS            IFFO1 (fragment): IFFO1_HUMAN - Also known as IFFO. Experimental evidence at protein level: Swiss-Prot protein existence level 1. Nuclear matrix protein involved in the immobilization of broken DNA ends and the suppression of chromosome translocation during DNA double-strand breaks (DSBs) (PubMed:31548606). Interacts with the nuclear lamina component LMNA, resulting in the formation of a nucleoskeleton that relocalizes to the DSB sites in a XRCC4-dependent manner and promotes the immobilization of the broken ends, thereby preventing chromosome translocation (PubMed:31548606). Acts as a scaffold that allows the
  10189..10263   -  CDS            GVQW1 (fragment): GVQW1_HUMAN - Also known as TIGD1L2. Experimental evidence at transcript level: Swiss-Prot protein existence level 2. From Homo sapiens (Human).
  10265..10357   -  CDS            C9orf85 (fragment): CI085_HUMAN - Experimental evidence at protein level: Swiss-Prot protein existence level 1. From Homo sapiens (Human).
  10829..11038   -  CDS            IFFO1 (fragment): IFFO1_HUMAN - Also known as IFFO. Experimental evidence at protein level: Swiss-Prot protein existence level 1. Nuclear matrix protein involved in the immobilization of broken DNA ends and the suppression of chromosome translocation during DNA double-strand breaks (DSBs) (PubMed:31548606). Interacts with the nuclear lamina component LMNA, resulting in the formation of a nucleoskeleton that relocalizes to the DSB sites in a XRCC4-dependent manner and promotes the immobilization of the broken ends, thereby preventing chromosome translocation (PubMed:31548606). Acts as a scaffold that allows the
  11863..11881   -  promoter       T7 promoter: promoter for bacteriophage T7 RNA polymerase
  11889..12044   +  CDS            lacZα (fragment): LacZα fragment of β-galactosidase; lacZ fragment
  12075..12503   -  rep_origin     f1 ori (sequence partly withheld): f1 bacteriophage origin of replication; arrow indicates direction of (+) strand synthesis
>Addgene plasmid #82335 | pGAPTrap-mtagBFP2-IRESMuro | depositor full sequence | sequence record 155941 | Complete plasmid
GTGGCACTTTTCGGGGAAATGTGCGCGGAACCCCTATTTGTTTATTTTTCTAAATACATTCAAATATGTA
TCCGCTCATGAGACAATAACCCTGATAAATGCTTCAATAATATTGAAAAAGGAAGAGTATGAGTATTCAA
CATTTCCGTGTCGCCCTTATTCCCTTTTTTGCGGCATTTTGCCTTCCTGTTTTTGCTCACCCAGAAACGC
TGGTGAAAGTAAAAGATGCTGAAGATCAGTTGGGTGCACGAGTGGGTTACATCGAACTGGATCTCAACAG
CGGTAAGATCCTTGAGAGTTTTCGCCCCGAAGAACGTTTTCCAATGATGAGCACTTTTAAAGTTCTGCTA
TGTGGCGCGGTATTATCCCGTATTGACGCCGGGCAAGAGCAACTCGGTCGCCGCATACACTATTCTCAGA
ATGACTTGGTTGAGTACTCACCAGTCACAGAAAAGCATCTTACGGATGGCATGACAGTAAGAGAATTATG
CAGTGCTGCCATAACCATGAGTGATAACACTGCGGCCAACTTACTTCTGACAACGATCGGAGGACCGAAG
GAGCTAACCGCTTTTTTGCACAACATGGGGGATCATGTAACTCGCCTTGATCGTTGGGAACCGGAGCTGA
ATGAAGCCATACCAAACGACGAGCGTGACACCACGATGCCTGTAGCAATGGCAACAACGTTGCGCAAACT
ATTAACTGGCGAACTACTTACTCTAGCTTCCCGGCAACAATTAATAGACTGGATGGAGGCGGATAAAGTT
GCAGGACCACTTCTGCGCTCGGCCCTTCCGGCTGGCTGGTTTATTGCTGATAAATCTGGAGCCGGTGAGC
GTGGGTCTCGCGGTATCATTGCAGCACTGGGGCCAGATGGTAAGCCCTCCCGTATCGTAGTTATCTACAC
GACGGGGAGTCAGGCAACTATGGATGAACGAAATAGACAGATCGCTGAGATAGGTGCCTCACTGATTAAG
CATTGGTAACTGTCAGACCAAGTTTACTCATATATACTTTAGATTGATTTAAAACTTCATTTTTAATTTA
AAAGGATCTAGGTGAAGATCCTTTTTGATAATCTCATGACCAAAATCCCTTAACGTGAGTTTTCGTTCCA
CTGAGCGTCAGACCCCGTAGAAAAGATCAAAGGATCTTCTTGAGATCCTTTTTTTCTGCGCGTAATCTGC
TGCTTGCAAACAAAAAAACCACCGCTACCAGCGGTGGTTTGTTTGCCGGATCAAGAGCTACCAACTCTTT
TTCCGAAGGTAACTGGCTTCAGCAGAGCGCAGATACCAAATACTGTCCTTCTAGTGTAGCCGTAGTTAGG
CCACCACTTCAAGAACTCTGTAGCACCGCCTACATACCTCGCTCTGCTAATCCTGTTACCAGTGGCTGCT
GCCAGTGGCGATAAGTCGTGTCTTACCGGGTTGGACTCAAGACGATAGTTACCGGATAAGGCGCAGCGGT
CGGGCTGAACGGGGGGTTCGTGCACACAGCCCAGCTTGGAGCGAACGACCTACACCGAACTGAGATACCT
ACAGCGTGAGCTATGAGAAAGCGCCACGCTTCCCGAAGGGAGAAAGGCGGACAGGTATCCGGTAAGCGGC
AGGGTCGGAACAGGAGAGCGCACGAGGGAGCTTCCAGGGGGAAACGCCTGGTATCTTTATAGTCCTGTCG
GGTTTCGCCACCTCTGACTTGAGCGTCGATTTTTGTGATGCTCGTCAGGGGGGCGGAGCCTATGGAAAAA
CGCCAGCAACGCGGCCTTTTTACGGTTCCTGGCCTTTTGCTGGCCTTTTGCTCACATGTTCTTTCCTGCG
TTATCCCCTGATTCTGTGGATAACCGTATTACCGCCTTTGAGTGAGCTGATACCGCTCGCCGCAGCCGAA
CGACCGAGCGCAGCGAGTCAGTGAGCGAGGAAGCGGAAGAGCGCCCAATACGCAAACCGCCTCTCCCCGC
GCGTTGGCCGATTCATTAATGCAGCTGGCACGACAGGTTTCCCGACTGGAAAGCGGGCAGTGAGCGCAAC
GCAATTAATGTGAGTTAGCTCACTCATTAGGCACCCCAGGCTTTACACTTTATGCTTCCGGCTCGTATGT
TGTGTGGAATTGTGAGCGGATAACAATTTCACACAGGAAACAGCTATGACCATGATTACGCCAAGCGCGC
AATTAACCCTCACTAAAGGGAACAAAAGCTGGTACGTTAATTAAAATGGGGAAGGTGAAGGTCGGAGTCA
ACGGGTGAGTTCGCGGGTGGCTGGGGGGCCCTGGGCTGCGACCGCCCCCGAACCGCGTCTACGAGCCTTG
CGGGCTCCGGGTCTTTGCAGTCGTATGGGGGCAGGGTAGCTGTTCCCCGCAAGGAGAGCTCAAGGTCAGC
GCTCGGACCTGGCGGAGCCCCGCACCCAGGCTGTGGCGCCCTGTGCAGCTCCGCCCTTGCGGCGCCATCT
GCCCGGAGCCTCCTTCCCCTAGTCCCCAGAAACAGGAGGTCCCTACTCCCGCCCGAGATCCCGACCCGGA
CCCCTAGGTGGGGGACGCTTTCTTTCCTTTCGCGCTCTGCGGGGTCACGTGTCGCAGAGGAGCCCCTCCC
CCACGGCCTCCGGCACCGCAGGCCCCGGGATGCTAGTGCGCAGCGGGTGCATCCCTGTCCGGATGCTGCG
CCTGCGGTAGAGCGGCCGCCATGTTGCAACCGGGAAGGAAATGAATGGGCAGCCGTTAGGAAAGCCTGCC
GGTGACTAACCCTGCGCTCCTGCCTCGATGGGTGGAGTCGCGTGTGGCGGGGAAGTCAGGTGGAGCGAGG
CTAGCTGGCCCGATTTCTCCTCCGGGTGATGCTTTTCCTAGATTATTCTCTGGTAAATCAAAGAAGTGGG
TTTATGGAGGTCCTCTTGTGTCCCCTCCCCGCAGAGGTGTGGTGGCTGTGGCATGGTGCCAAGCCGGGAG
AAGCTGAGTCATGGGTAGTTGGAAAAGGACATTTCCACCGCAAAATGGCCCCTCTGGTGGTGGCCCCTTC
CTGCAGCGCCGGCTCACCTCACGGCCCCGCCCTTCCCCTGCCAGCCTAGCGTTGACCCGACCCCAAAGGC
CAGGCTGTAAATGTCACCGGGAGGATTGGGTGTCTGGGCGCCTCGGGGAACCTGCCCTTCTCCCCATTCC
GTCTTCCGGAAACCAGATCTCCCACCGCACCCTGGTCTGAGGTTAAATATAGCTGCTGACCTTTCTGTAG
CTGGGGGCCTGGGCTGGGGCTCTCTCCCATCCCTTCTCCCCACACACATGCACTTACCTGTGCTCCCACT
CCTGATTTCTGGAAAAGAGCTAGGAAGGACAGGCAACTTGGCAAATCAAAGCCCTGGGACTAGGGGGTTA
AAATACAGCTTCCCCTCTTCCCACCCGCCCCAGTCTCTGTCCCTTTTGTAGGAGGGACTTAGAGAAGGGG
TGGGCTTGCCCTGTCCAGTTAATTTCTGACCTTTACTCCTGCCCTTTGAGTTTGATGATGCTGAGTGTAC
AAGCGTTTTCTCCCTAAAGGGTGCAGCTGAGCTAGGCAGCAGCAAGCATTCCTGGGGTGGCATAGTGGGG
TGGTGAATACCATGTACAAAGCTTGTGCCCAGACTGTGGGTGGCAGTGCCCCACATGGCCGCTTCTCCTG
GAAGGGCTTCGTATGACTGGGGGTGTTGGGCAGCCCTGGAGCCTTCAGTTGCAGCCATGCCTTAAGCCAG
GCCAGCCTGGCAGGGAAGCTCAAGGGAGATAAAATTCAACCTCTTGGGCCCTCCTGGGGGTAAGGAGATG
CTGCATTCGCCCTCTTAATGGGGAGGTGGCCTAGGGCTGCTCACATATTCTGGAGGAGCCTCCCCTCCTC
ATGCCTTCTTGCCTCTTGTCTCTTAGATTTGGTCGTATTGGGCGCCTGGTCACCAGGGCTGCTTTTAACT
CTGGTAAAGTGGATATTGTTGCCATCAATGACCCCTTCATTGACCTCAACTACATGGTGAGTGCTACATG
GTGAGCCCCAAAGCTGGTGTGGGAGGAGCCACCTGGCTGATGGGCAGCCCCTTCATACCCTCACGTATTC
CCCCAGGTTTACATGTTCCAATATGATTCCACCCATGGCAAATTCCATGGCACCGTCAAGGCTGAGAACG
GGAAGCTTGTCATCAATGGAAATCCCATCACCATCTTCCAGGAGTGAGTGGAAGACAGAATGGAAGAAAT
GTGCTTTGGGGAGGCAACTAGGATGGTGTGGCTCCCTTGGGTATATGGTAACCTTGTGTCCCTCAATATG
GTCCTGTCCCCATCTCCCCCCCACCCCCATAGGCGAGATCCCTCCAAAATCAAGTGGGGCGATGCTGGCG
CTGAGTACGTCGTGGAGTCCACTGGCGTCTTCACCACCATGGAGAAGGCTGGGGTGAGTGCAGGAGGGCC
CGCGGGAGGGGAAGCTGACTCAGCCCTGCAAAGGCAGGACCCGGGTTCATAACTGTCTGCTTCTCTGCTG
TAGGCTCATTTGCAGGGGGGAGCCAAAAGGGTCATCATCTCTGCCCCCTCTGCTGATGCCCCCATGTTCG
TCATGGGTGTGAACCATGAGAAGTATGACAACAGCCTCAAGATCATCAGGTGAGGAAGGCAGGGCCCGTG
GAGAAGCGGCCAGCCTGGCACCCTATGGACACGCTCCCCTGACTTGCGCCCCGCTCCCTCTTTCTTTGCA
GCAATGCCTCCTGCACCACCAACTGCTTAGCACCCCTGGCCAAGGTCATCCATGACAACTTTGGTATCGT
GGAAGGACTCATGGTATGAGAGCTGGGGAATGGGACTGAGGCTCCCACCTTTCTCATCCAAGACTGGCTC
CTCCCTGCCGGGGCTGCGTGCAACCCTGGGGTTGGGGGTTCTGGGGACTGGCTTTCCCATAATTTCCTTT
CAAGGTGGGGAGGGAGGTAGAGGGGTGATGTGGGGAGTACGCTGCAGGGCCTCACTCCTTTTGCAGACCA
CAGTCCATGCCATCACTGCCACCCAGAAGACTGTGGATGGCCCCTCCGGGAAACTGTGGCGTGATGGCCG
CGGGGCTCTCCAGAACATCATCCCTGCCTCTACTGGCGCTGCCAAGGCTGTGGGCAAGGTCATCCCTGAG
CTGAACGGGAAGCTCACTGGCATGGCCTTCCGTGTCCCCACTGCCAACGTGTCAGTGGTGGACCTGACCT
GCCGTCTAGAAAAACCTGCCAAATATGATGACATCAAGAAGGTGGTGAAGCAGGCGTCGGAGGGCCCCCT
CAAGGGCATCCTGGGCTACACTGAGCACCAGGTGGTCTCCTCTGACTTCAACAGCGACACCCACTCCTCC
ACCTTTGACGCTGGGGCTGGCATTGCCCTCAACGACCACTTTGTCAAGCTCATTTCCTGGTATGTGGCTG
GGGCCAGAGACTGGCTCTTAAAAAGTGCAGGGTCTGGCGCCCTCTGGTGGCTGGCTCAGAAAAAGGGCCC
TGACAACTCTTTTCATCTTCTAGGTATGACAACGAATTTGGCTACAGCAACAGGGTGGTGGACCTCATGG
CCCACATGGCCTCCAAGGAGGGAATGGCGCGTGGCGGCGGGTCCGGAGGAGAGGGCAGAGGAAGTCTTCT
AACATGCGGTGACGTGGAGGAGAATCCTGGCCCGATGAGCGAGCTGATTAAGGAGAACATGCACATGAAG
CTGTACATGGAGGGCACCGTGGACAACCATCACTTCAAGTGCACATCCGAGGGCGAAGGCAAGCCCTACG
AGGGCACCCAGACCATGAGAATCAAGGTGGTCGAGGGCGGCCCTCTCCCCTTCGCCTTCGACATCCTGGC
TACTAGCTTCCTCTACGGCAGCAAGACCTTCATCAACCACACCCAGGGCATCCCCGACTTCTTCAAGCAG
TCCTTCCCTGAGGGCTTCACATGGGAGAGAGTCACCACATACGAAGACGGGGGCGTGCTGACCGCTACCC
AGGACACCAGCCTCCAGGACGGCTGCCTCATCTACAACGTCAAGATCAGAGGGGTGAACTTCACATCCAA
CGGCCCTGTGATGCAGAAGAAAACACTCGGCTGGGAGGCCTTCACCGAGACGCTGTACCCCGCTGACGGC
GGCCTGGAAGGCAGAAACGACATGGCCCTGAAGCTCGTGGGCGGGAGCCATCTGATCGCAAACGCCAAGA
CCACATATAGATCCAAGAAACCCGCTAAGAACCTCAAGATGCCTGGCGTCTACTATGTGGACTACAGACT
GGAAAGAATCAAGGAGGCCAACAACGAGACCTACGTCGAGCAGCACGAGGTGGCAGTGGCCAGATACTGC
GACCTCCCTAGCAAACTGGGGCACAAGCTTAATTGACAAGTCGACGGATCCGCCCCTCTCCCTCCCCCCC
CCCTAACGTTACTGGCCGAAGCCGCTTGGAATAAGGCCGGTGTGCGTTTGTCTATATGTTATTTTCCACC
ATATTGCCGTCTTTTGGCAATGTGAGGGCCCGGAAACCTGGCCCTGTCTTCTTGACGAGCATTCCTAGGG
GTCTTTCCCCTCTCGCCAAAGGAATGCAAGGTCTGTTGAATGTCGTGAAGGAAGCAGTTCCTCTGGAAGC
TTCTTGAAGACAAACAACGTCTGTAGCGACCCTTTGCAGGCAGCGGAACCCCCCACCTGGCGACAGGTGC
CTCTGCGGCCAAAAGCCACGTGTATAAGATACACCTGCAAAGGCGGCACAACCCCAGTGCCACGTTGTGA
GTTGGATAGTTGTGGAAAGAGTCAAATGGCTCTCCTCAAGCGTATTCAACAAGGGGCTGAAGGATGCCCA
GAAGGTACCCCATTGTATGGGATCTGATCTGGGGCCTCGGTACACATGCTTTACATGTGTTTAGTCGAGG
TTAAAAAAACGTCTAGGCCCCCCGAACCACGGGGACGTGGTTTTCCTTTGAAAAACACGATGATAATATG
GCCACAACCATGGCGCGTATGGCAAGACTGACCGAATACAAGCCTACCGTGAGACTGGCAACAAGAGATG
ATGTCCCAAGAGCCGTGCGAACCCTGGCAGCAGCATTCGCAGACTACCCAGCCACAAGACACACTGTGGA
CCCCGATAGGCATATCGAGAGAGTGACCGAGCTGCAGGAACTGTTTCTGACACGGGTGGGCCTGGATATT
GGAAAGGTCTGGGTGGCAGATGATGGGGCTGCTGTGGCCGTCTGGACAACCCCAGAGTCTGTGGAAGCTG
GAGCTGTCTTCGCTGAGATCGGCCCTCGAATGGCAGAACTGTCTGGCTCCAGGCTGGCAGCACAGCAGCA
GATGGAGGGACTGCTGGCACCACACAGACCTAAGGAACCAGCTTGGTTCCTGGCAACTGTGGGGGTCTCT
CCCGACCATCAGGGCAAAGGACTGGGGAGTGCCGTGGTCCTGCCTGGAGTGGAGGCTGCAGAAAGAGCTG
GAGTCCCAGCTTTTCTGGAGACATCTGCCCCCCGGAACCTGCCTTTCTATGAACGCCTGGGCTTTACTGT
GACCGCTGACGTGGAGGTGCCCGAAGGCCCCCGAACTTGGTGCATGACCCGAAAGCCAGGAGCATAAATC
TAGAGGCGCGCCATCGATAAGCTTAGATCGAGCACAAGAGGAAGAGAGAGACCCTCACTGCTGGGGAGTC
CCTGCCACACTCAGTCCCCCACCACACTGAATCTCCCCTCCTCACAGTTGCCATGTAGACCCCTTGAAGA
GGGGAGGGGCCTAGGGAGCCGCACCTTGTCATGTACCATCAATAAAGTACCCTGTGCTCAACCAGTTACT
TGTCCTGTCTTATTCTAGGGTCTGGGGCAGAGGGGAGGGAAGCTGGGCTTGTGTCAAGGTGAGACATTCT
TGCTGGGGAGGGACCTGGTATGTTCTCCTCAGACTGAGGGTAGGGCCTCCAAACAGCCTTGCTTGCTTCG
AGAACCATTTGCTTCCCGCTCAGACGTCTTGAGTGCTACAGGAAGCTGGCACCACTACTTCAGAGAACAA
GGCCTTTTCCTCTCCTCGCTCCAGTCCTAGGCTATCTGCTGTTGGCCAAACATGGAAGAAGCTATTCTGT
GGGCAGCCCCAGGGAGGCTGACAGGTGGAGGAAGTCAGGGCTCGCACTGGGCTCTGACGCTGACTGGTTA
GTGGAGCTCAGCCTGGAGCTGAGCTGCAGCGGGCAATTCCAGCTTGGCCTCCGCAGCTGTGAGGTCTTGA
GCACGTGCTCTATTGCTTTCTGTGCCCTCGTGTCTTATCTGAGGACATCGTGGCCAGCCCCTAAGGTCTT
CAAGCAGGATTCATCTAGGTAAACCAAGTACCTAAAACCATGCCCAAGGCGGTAAGGACTATATAATGTT
TAAAAATCGGTAAAAATGCCCACCTCGCATAGTTTTGAGGAAGATGAACTGAGATGTGTCAGGGTGACTT
ATTTCCATCATCGTCCTTAGGGGAACTTGGGTAGGGGCAAGGCGTGTAGCTGGGACCTAGGTCCAGACCC
CTGGCTCTGCCACTGAACGGCTCAGTTGCTTTGGGCAGTTACTCCCGGGCCTCACTTTGCACGTGTGCTT
ACCTAGTGGAGACAAAAGTACATACCTCGGTAGAGCGCGCACGCCTGTAACCCCAGCACTTTGGGAGGCC
AAGGTGGGTGTATCACCTGAGGTCAGGAGTTTGAGACCAGCCTGGCCAACATGGTGAAACTCCGTCTCTA
CTAAAATTACAAAAATCAGCCAGGCTTCATGGCACATGCCTATAGTCCCAGCTACAGGCATGCTGAAGCA
GGAGAATCGCTTGCACCCCGGAGGCAGAGGCTGCAGTGAGCTGAGACCACACCACTGCACTCCAGCCTAG
GCAACAGAGTATGAGACTCCATCTCAAAAAAAAAAAAAGTACCTACCTCAGAGTTCAAACTAGTGAATAT
TAGGAAGTGCTTGAGACAGTGACACCAAAGTGCACAATAAATACTCGCCAGTTTCATTATTATTAAAGAA
TCCATTTGAATGTCAGCTCAACACAGCCTCCTATACCGAGGCATTGTGAACCGCATCTCCCCAGCTTCTC
CAGGCTTTTCCAAGAATCAGGGACACTGTAGCCTGTTGGTCTCAGTGTATGACAGACACGGAGGAAGCAC
ATCTTTAGCTGATACTTAAACAGAGACCCTGAGCGCACATACACCCGCGCACACATGCATGGAGCTTCAC
CTTCTCTGTCATTCTGCAGTGACCAGGAGAGCAAGAGCTCCCACCTCCCTTCAAAACACTGTGCCCATCC
CGGGCACTAAGGCCTCTTTAAAGCACGGCACCTCCACGAGGGAGGGCCACAGCCACATACACTCCACCTG
GCAGGTGGACAGCGTGAGCACGTGGACCATAGCAGGGACAAGGTGCCCCGGCCAGCCCCAACGCCCTCTG
CCGCTGACAGGGACAGAAGCCCTCTCCAGCTGCGTGTGCTGCAGAGGCCATGCGTAGCCTCCAGCTGCAT
TCTATTCCACTCCAGTGCCTGGGCCAGTTAGCACCAGTGTGGAAGACAGTGAGCTGGCTCCGGACAACAG
GGATGGAGGAAAGGTCCCACATTCACATTCCTGATACGTGGACAAGGTGAGGGGCCGCAATCGCTCTGGC
AGCATTTTAAAGATGGGGAAGTAGCAGACACCCACGCGTGAAGGCAGGAGAGCCCCAACTGTGGTGGAAA
TGGCCCCAGAATGGTAGGGCCAAGCCTAGCTCCAGACACCCCAGAGCCCTGGAGAAGCCAAGACTGAGGG
AGAAAGCCTGAGGGAGGAGCGCCCCAGTCCCCAGGGACCGGCCTGGTGCAGAGCTGCAGCTGATGTTCCC
CTCTGTGCAGCCCCACCCTCTGCCTCGCTGAGCTCCCTGCTGCGAGGGCCTCGGGTGCAAGGGGGAGGCA
GGTCTCTATCTCATGGAGCTGTCAGATGAGACATCGCGATCGGAGTCCTCAGCCTCGCTTGGCGGCGGCG
GCGGGTCGCTAAGCGGGACCGCAGTGAAAGCAGGAGACTTTCTAGAAAAAAACACCAGTTGTCAACCTTG
GGGCAGGCAGGAATCCTGAAGACGGACGGCACTCCTCCTCCTGCTGCCTCACCCTCTGGCAGCCCGTGAG
AAGTACCGGAAGCGAGGGCGGGGCCGCGGGATGGCGAGGGAGCGGCAGGGACTGAACTCTCTCCAAACCC
ACCCTGACAGGGAAATGGGCCCCGCCTGTGTCTTGGGAACTCAGAGGCTGAGGTCAGGCATGATGGCTCA
CGCCTGTAATTCCAGCACTTTGGGAGGCAGAGGCGGGTGGATCACGACGTCAGGAGTTCAAGGCAAGCCT
GGCCAACATGGTGAAACCCCATCTCTACTAAAAATGCAAAAATTAGCCAGGTGTGGTGGCGGGCGCCTTG
GAGGCTGAGGCAAGATAATCACTTGAACCTGGGAGGCGGAGGTTGTAGTGAGCCAAAAAAAAAAAAAAAA
GAAATAGCTGAAGTCACAGTAGGAGAGAAGCTGCTGAGCCTCCAGCACCCTGACTCTAGGGCCTTGGCTT
TATGTCTATCTGCAGTATTTTTGTGATTTTTAAAAATTCACTTTCTTGTTGCGGTGTAACTTACACAGGG
TCAAATGCACAAATCATGGCCCTGACTTTAGATAAAAATCTGCCCCCACAACCCTTCTGTTCCTTGCCAG
TTTTTAAACTGCCTCTAACCAGGGGAACCACCAGAGCTGGTGGCCTTGGGAGGTTTCAGCCCTCCCGTCA
TGAATGGACATAGCTCATCCAACTGCCAAGGGAGAGAGCTGTGGGTCTGGGCCAGCCCCACCAGGTAACT
CCCAAAGGGCAGCCCCACAGCAAGATGTGACCCAGTCATTGCCTGAGGGTCTCTGGGGCTGTGTTCCAAC
CTTTCTCCCCGCTGTGTCCCCCTGGAAGGCCCCATGCCCAGGGGAGGCGCCTACCGGTCTCCAGACTGGG
TGATGAGCCGGCGGCAGGTCTCCATCTGCACGTCCAGGCCGCGCTTCATGCTGCACATCTCCATGTACTC
GTGCAGGTGCCGGTTCATGTCGTTCTTGGCCGTGGCCAACTCCAGCTGTGGTGGGGCAGGCAGGGCCATC
GGGGTTAACAGGTGGCGTTCACAGCGCCTCTGTTGCCCCCGCCAGGAGGCCAACACGCCAAGAGCAGTGG
CTGGGCCGGGGGCCCAGGCAGCCATTACTGAAGGCTCAGATTTTAAAATAAACCAGACCAAGGCAGAAGG
CAGCGAATACACCATTGTTTCCTCTGCTTTTCCTGGAAATCTTTGCCTATGGAGGAATGCAAAGGTACTG
CTGCAGGCTGTGTTCTTTTAAGACTGATAAGAGTGGTGAGGAAAGTCAGTGTGGGCGGGATGGAGCAGAT
CCACAGGCTCCCAGGGCCACACAGGTTCCTATGGGGCCCGGCTCACCCCTCATCCCCTGTACTGCGCTGG
TCCTGGGCTGTCCCCTCACTGCACTGTGAGCTCCCGTAAGGGTTAGCGACAGGTTTTCCTCATCCTGGCA
GACCCAGACCTCGAAGGGAATTAACTCTCTCTGTGACCCGTGGCATACAAGCCTGGCTAACTGCTGAAAG
GGGCCCAATCCTCTTACCATTCTCTCCTTATCACTTTATTTTCTCACCTAAAAGCCATTTTCAGACACTA
AAAGGAAGACTCCCATATTGGAGGTGCCATTGATTCTGAGACCTGTCCTGATTTCAGAAATGTCACACGT
GGAAAACACGGGGCTCAGAATCAAAGAAATCCGGTCTCCCTCCCCGGGCCCATTCTGCAGCCCACACTCT
GAGGCAGGCGGAGAGGCAGGGCCCAGGCAGCACAAACTCAGTGCCAGGGACAGTCGATTAATTAAGCGAT
CGCAGGCCGCCCGCGGTGGAGCTCCAATTCGCCCTATAGTGAGTCGTATTACGCGCGCTCACTGGCCGTC
GTTTTACAACGTCGTGACTGGGAAAACCCTGGCGTTACCCAACTTAATCGCCTTGCAGCACATCCCCCTT
TCGCCAGCTGGCGTAATAGCGAAGAGGCCCGCACCGATCGCCCTTCCCAACAGTTGCGCAGCCTGAATGG
CGAATGGAAATTGTAAGCGTTAATATTTTGTTAAAATTCGCGTTAAATTTTTGTTAAATCAGCTCATTTT
TTAACCAATAGGCCGAAATCGGCAAAATCCCTTATAAATCAAAAGAATAGACCGAGATAGGGT
[37 nt withheld, positions 12174-12210]
AAAGAACGTGGACTCCAACGTCAAAGG
[49 nt withheld, positions 12238-12286]
T
[91 nt withheld, positions 12288-12378]
G
[124 nt withheld, positions 12380-12503]
CAG
