>Addgene plasmid #82335 | pGAPTrap-mtagBFP2-IRESMuro | addgene partial sequence | sequence record 161182 | mTagBFP-R 5'-gtgccctccatgtacagctt-3'
ATCGGGCCAGGATTCTCCTCCACGTCACCGCATGTTAGAAGACTTCCTCTGCCCTCTCCTCCGGACCCGC
CGCCACGCGCCATTCCCTCCTTGGAGGCCATGTGGGCCATGAGGTCCACCACCCTGTTGCTGTAGCCAAA
TTCGTTGTCATACCTAGAAGATGAAAAGAGTTGTCAGGGCCCTTTTTCTGAGCCAGCCACCAGAGGGCGC
CAGACCCTGCACTTTTTAAGAGCCAGTCTCTGGCCCCAGCCACATACCAGGAAATGAGCTTGACAAAGTG
GTCGTTGAGGGCAATGCCAGCCCCAGCGTCAAAGGTGGAGGAGTGGGTGTCGCTGTTGAAGTCAGAGGAG
ACCACCTGGTGCTCAGTGTAGCCCAGGATGCCCTTGAGGGGGCCCTCCGACGCCTGCTTCACCACCTTCT
TGATGTCATCATATTTGGCAGGTTTTTCTAGACGGCAGGTCAGGTCCACCACTGACACGTTGGCAGTGGG
GACACGGAAGGCCATGCCAGTGAGCTTCCCGTTCAGCTCAGGGATGACCTTGCCCACAGCCTTGGCAGCG
CCAGTAGAGGCAGGGATGATGTTCTGGAGAGCCCCGCGGCCATCACGCCACAGTTTCCCGGAGGGGCCAT
CCACAGTCTTCTGGGTGGCAGTGATGGCATGGACTGTGGTCTGCAAAAGGAGTGAGGCCCTGCAGCGTAC
TCCCCACATCACCCCTCTACCTCCCTCCCCACCTTGAAAGGAAATTATGGGAAAGCCAGTCCCCAGAACC
CCCAACCCCAGGGTTGCACGCAGCCCCGGCAGGGAGGAGCCAGTCTTGGATGAGAAAGGTGGGAGCCTCA
GTCCCATTCCCCAGCTCTCATACCATGAGTCCTTCCACGATACCAAAGTTGTCATG
