>Addgene plasmid #82335 | pGAPTrap-mtagBFP2-IRESMuro | addgene partial sequence | sequence record 161183 | IRES-F 5'-TGGCTCTCCTCAAGCGTATT-3'
CCATTGTATGGGATCTGATCTGGGGCCTCGGTACACATGCTTTACATGTGTTTAGTCGAGGTTAAAAAAA
CGTCTAGGCCCCCCGAACCACGGGGACGTGGTTTTCCTTTGAAAAACACGATGATAATATGGCCACAACC
ATGGCGCGTATGGCAAGACTGACCGAATACAAGCCTACCGTGAGACTGGCAACAAGAGATGATGTCCCAA
GAGCCGTGCGAACCCTGGCAGCAGCATTCGCAGACTACCCAGCCACAAGACACACTGTGGACCCCGATAG
GCATATCGAGAGAGTGACCGAGCTGCAGGAACTGTTTCTGACACGGGTGGGCCTGGATATTGGAAAGGTC
TGGGTGGCAGATGATGGGGCTGCTGTGGCCGTCTGGACAACCCCAGAGTCTGTGGAAGCTGGAGCTGTCT
TCGCTGAGATCGGCCCTCGAATGGCAGAACTGTCTGGCTCCAGGCTGGCAGCACAGCAGCAGATGGAGGG
ACTGCTGGCACCACACAGACCTAAGGAACCAGCTTGGTTCCTGGCAACTGTGGGGGTCTCTCCCGACCAT
CAGGGCAAAGGACTGGGGAGTGCCGTGGTCCTGCCTGGAGTGGAGGCTGCAGAAAGAGCTGGAGTCCCAG
CTTTTCTGGAGACATCTGCCCCCCGGAACCTGCCTTTCTATGAACGCCTGGGCTTTACTGTGACCGCTGA
CGTGGAGGTGCCCGAAGGCCCCCGAACTTGGTGCATGACCCGAAAGCCAGGAGCATAAATCTAGACGCGT
ATCGATAAGCTTAGATCGAGCACAAGAGGAAGAGAGAGACCCTCACTGCTGGGGAGTCCCTGCCACACTC
AGTCCCCCACCACACTGAATCTCCCCTCCTCACAGTTGCCATGTAGACCCCTTGAAGAGGGGAGGGGCCT
A
